Addgene plasmid #184165: pMC_mClover3_BSDminus_F0
Purpose: Donor cassette plasmid for high-throughput tagging, encoding an mClover3 synthetic exon in frame 0, as well as a blasticidin resistance gene for selection of genomic integrants.
Depositing lab: Ophir Shalem. Publication: Efficient and flexible tagging of endogenous genes by homology-independent intron targeting. Serebrenik YV, Sansbury SE, Kumar SS, Henao-Mejia J, Shalem O. Genome Res. 2019 Aug;29(8):1322-1328. doi: 10.1101/gr.246413.118. Epub 2019 Jun 25. PubMed 31239279.
Backbone
  Vector backbone: pMC.BESPX
  Vector type: CRISPR
  Selectable markers: Blasticidin
Growth in bacteria
  Bacterial resistance: Kanamycin, 50 μg/mL
  Growth temperature: 37°C
  Growth strain: NEB Stable
  Copy number: Unknown
Gene/Insert 1
  Gene/Insert name: mClover3
  Species: Aequorea victoria
Gene/Insert 2
  Gene/Insert name: bsd (alt name: Blasticidin-S deaminase)
  Species: Aspergillus terreus
Terms and licenses: Academic/Nonprofit Terms; Industry Terms: Not Available to Industry
How to cite: pMC_mClover3_BSDminus_F0 was a gift from Ophir Shalem (Addgene plasmid # 184165 ; http://n2t.net/addgene:184165 ; RRID:Addgene_184165)
