[The description below was written by a language model from this plasmid's Addgene catalogue record and pLannotate feature annotations shown in this document.]
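Description:
pMC_mClover3_BSDminus_F0 is a CRISPR donor cassette plasmid built on the pMC.BESPX minicircle parental backbone and used for high-throughput tagging of endogenous genes by homology-independent intron targeting. In bacteria it replicates from a high-copy ColE1/pUC-type origin and is selected with kanamycin through the Tn5-derived NeoR/KanR gene. The rest of the backbone carries rrnB T1/T2 terminators, a bom region, and short annotated fragments of rop, araC, tnpA and the AmpR promoter, which appear to be backbone remnants rather than functional parts of the payload.

The payload sits between φC31 integrase attB and attP sites. In minicircle parental plasmids, recombination between these sites excises the intervening segment as a small circle free of the bacterial origin and resistance marker. This segment contains the mClover3 coding sequence, a bright green/yellow monomeric fluorescent protein derived from Aequorea victoria GFP. According to the record it is configured as a synthetic exon in reading frame 0. The flanking splice signals this implies are not annotated in the feature table. Downstream, on the opposite strand (probably what "minus" in the name refers to), is a selection cassette in which the EF-1α core promoter drives the Aspergillus terreus blasticidin S deaminase gene, terminated by an SV40 polyadenylation signal.

In use, the donor is integrated at a Cas9-induced break within an intron of a target gene, so that the synthetic exon is spliced into the mature transcript and yields an internally tagged fluorescent fusion protein. Blasticidin then enriches for cells with genomic integrants. The F0 designation suggests sibling donors for other intron phases, though the record does not list them.
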