Features (pLannotate 1.2.2; 18 found; start..end, strand, type, name):
    155..172     -  CDS            capTEV™ (fragment): composite tag for in vivo biotinylation, TEV protease cleavage, and 6xHis tagging
    193..226     +  protein_bind   attB: minimal attB site for the φC31 integrase (Groth et al., 2000) phage φC31 integrase
    330..1043    +  CDS            mClover3: mClover3 is a basic (constitutively fluorescent) green/yellow fluorescent protein published in 2016, derived from Aequorea victoria. It is reported to be a rapidly-maturing monomer with high acid sensitivity.
   1101..1182    -  polyA_signal   SV40 poly(A) signal: SV40 polyadenylation signal
   1205..1288    -  CDS            large T antigen (fragment): large T antigen from SV40 (simian virus 40)
   1299..1697    -  CDS            BSD: blasticidin S deaminase; Aspergillus terreus BSD; confers resistance to blasticidin
   1723..1934    -  promoter       EF-1α core promoter: core promoter for human elongation factor EF-1α
   1979..2018    +  protein_bind   phage φC31 attP (fragment): attachment site of phage φC31 phage φC31 integrase
   2105..2899    -  CDS            NeoR/KanR: aminoglycoside phosphotransferase from Tn5; aph(3')-II (or nptII); confers resistance to neomycin, kanamycin, and G418 (Geneticin®)
   2931..3203    -  CDS            tnpA (fragment): TN5P_ECOLX - Also known as tnp. Experimental evidence at protein level: Swiss-Prot protein existence level 1. Mediates transposition of transposon Tn5 by a 'cut and paste' mechanism. First, the monomeric transposase binds the 19 bp inverted DNA repeats flanking the transposon. Then, dimerization of the DNA- bound transposase creates a synaptic DNA complex. After nicking of the first DNA strand, excision of the transposon proceeds through a series of intermediates. The transposase then mediates the insertion of the transposon at a new site by strand transfer. The activity of the wild- type tran
   3314..3429    +  ncRNA          5S rRNA: Accession: RF00001 - 5S ribosomal RNA
   3433..3519    +  terminator     rrnB T1 terminator: Escherichia coli rrnB; transcription terminator T1 from the E. coli rrnB gene
   3611..3638    +  terminator     rrnB T2 terminator: transcription terminator T2 from the E. coli rrnB gene
   3657..3701    +  promoter       AmpR promoter (fragment): bla
   3772..4360    +  rep_origin     ori: high-copy-number ColE1/pMB1/pBR322/pUC origin of replication
   4546..4686    -  misc_feature   bom: basis of mobility region from pBR322
   4788..4828    -  CDS            rop (fragment): Rop protein, which maintains plasmids at low copy number; rop
   4950..5240    -  CDS            araC (fragment): L-arabinose regulatory protein; araC
>Addgene plasmid #184165 | pMC_mClover3_BSDminus_F0 | addgene full sequence | sequence record 360742 | Addgene NGS Result
ATCCCAGATGACATACCCTGTTATCCCTAGATGACATTACCCTGTTATCCCAGATGACATTACCCTGTTA
TCCCTAGATACATTACCCTGTTATCCCAGATGACATACCCTGTTATCCCTAGATGACATTACCCTGTTAT
CCCAGATAAACTCAATGATGATGATGATGATGGTCGAGACTCAGCGGCCGCGGTGCCAGGGCGTGCCCTT
GGGCTCCCCGGGCGCGACTAGTGCCTCACGAAATCGATTCGCTCTTCTAATCTCCTCTCTTCTCCTCTCT
CCAGGGTGGCTCTGGAAGTTCAGGTGGAGGCTCGGGTGGCGGCAGTTCGGTGAGCAAGGGCGAGGAGCTG
TTCACCGGGGTGGTGCCCATCCTGGTCGAGCTGGACGGCGACGTAAACGGCCACAAGTTCAGCGTCCGCG
GCGAGGGCGAGGGCGATGCCACCAACGGCAAGCTGACCCTGAAGTTCATCTGCACCACCGGCAAGCTGCC
CGTGCCCTGGCCCACCCTCGTGACCACCTTCGGCTACGGCGTGGCCTGCTTCAGCCGCTACCCCGACCAC
ATGAAGCAGCACGACTTCTTCAAGTCCGCCATGCCCGAAGGCTACGTCCAGGAGCGCACCATCTCTTTCA
AGGACGACGGTACCTACAAGACCCGCGCCGAGGTGAAGTTCGAGGGCGACACCCTGGTGAACCGCATCGA
GCTGAAGGGCATCGACTTCAAGGAGGACGGCAACATCCTGGGGCACAAGCTGGAGTACAACTTCAACAGC
CACTACGTCTATATCACGGCCGACAAGCAGAAGAACTGCATCAAGGCTAACTTCAAGATCCGCCACAACG
TTGAGGACGGCAGCGTGCAGCTCGCCGACCACTACCAGCAGAACACCCCCATCGGCGACGGCCCCGTGCT
GCTGCCCGACAACCACTACCTGAGCCATCAGTCCAAGCTGAGCAAAGACCCCAACGAGAAGCGCGATCAC
ATGGTCCTGCTGGAGTTCGTGACCGCCGCCGGGATTACACATGGCATGGACGAGCTGTACAAGGGATCCG
GAAGTGGCTCAAGCGGAGGAGGAAGTAGTGGAAGTTCTGTAAGTATTGGTGCAGTGAAAAAAATGCTTTA
TTTGTGAAATTTGTGATGCTATTGCTTTATTTGTAACCATTATAAGCTGCAATAAACAAGTTAACAACAA
CAATTGCATTCATTTTATGTTTCAGGTTCAGGGGGAGGTGTGGGAGGTTTTTTAAAGCAAGTAAAACCTC
TACAAATGTGGTATGGCTGATTATGATCCTCTGGAGATTTAGCCCTCCCACACATAACCAGAGGGCAGCA
ATTCACGAATCCCAACTGCCGTCGGCTGTCCATCACTGTCCTTCACTATGGCTTTGATCCCAGGATGCAG
ATCGAGAAGCACCTGTCGGCACCGTCCGCAGGGGCTCAAGATGCCCCTGTTCTCATTTCCGATCGCGACG
ATACAAGTCAGGTTGCCAGCTGCCGCAGCAGCAGCAGTGCCCAGCACCACGAGTTCTGCACAAGGTCCCC
CAGTAAAATGATATACATTGACACCAGTGAAGATGCGGCCGTCGCTAGAGAGAGCTGCGCTGGCGACGCT
GTAGTCTTCAGAGATGGGGATGCTGTTGATTGTAGCCGTTGCTCTTTCAATGAGGGTGGATTCTTCTTGA
GACAAAGGCTTGGCCATGGTGGCGGATCCCGCGTCACGACACCTGTGTTCTGGCGGCAAACCCGTTGCGA
AAAAGAACGTTCACGGCGACTACTGCACTTATATACGGTTCTCCCCCACCCTCGGGAAAAAGGCGGAGCC
AGTACACGACATCACTTTCCCAGTTTACCCCGCGCCACCTTCTCTAGGCACCGGTTCAATTGCCGACCCC
TCCCCCCAACTTCTCGGGGACTGTGGGCGATGTGCGCTCTGCCCACTGACGGGCACCGGAGCCTAAGAGC
GAATCGATTTCGTGAGGCGCCCCAACTGGGGTAACCTTTGAGTTCTCTCAGTTGGGGGTAATCAGCATCA
TGATGTGGTACCACATCATGATGCTGATTATAAGAATGCGGCCGCCACACTCTAGTGGATCTCGAGTTAA
TAATTCAGAAGAACTCGTCAAGAAGGCGATAGAAGGCGATGCGCTGCGAATCGGGAGCGGCGATACCGTA
AAGCACGAGGAAGCGGTCAGCCCATTCGCCGCCAAGCTCTTCAGCAATATCACGGGTAGCCAACGCTATG
TCCTGATAGCGGTCCGCCACACCCAGCCGGCCACAGTCGATGAATCCAGAAAAGCGGCCATTTTCCACCA
TGATATTCGGCAAGCAGGCATCGCCATGGGTCACGACGAGATCCTCGCCGTCGGGCATGCTCGCCTTGAG
CCTGGCGAACAGTTCGGCTGGCGCGAGCCCCTGATGCTCTTCGTCCAGATCATCCTGATCGACAAGACCG
GCTTCCATCCGAGTACGTGCTCGCTCGATGCGATGTTTCGCTTGGTGGTCGAATGGGCAGGTAGCCGGAT
CAAGCGTATGCAGCCGCCGCATTGCATCAGCCATGATGGATACTTTCTCGGCAGGAGCAAGGTGAGATGA
CAGGAGATCCTGCCCCGGCACTTCGCCCAATAGCAGCCAGTCCCTTCCCGCTTCAGTGACAACGTCGAGC
ACAGCTGCGCAAGGAACGCCCGTCGTGGCCAGCCACGATAGCCGCGCTGCCTCGTCTTGCAGTTCATTCA
GGGCACCGGACAGGTCGGTCTTGACAAAAAGAACCGGGCGCCCCTGCGCTGACAGCCGGAACACGGCGGC
ATCAGAGCAGCCGATTGTCTGTTGTGCCCAGTCATAGCCGAATAGCCTCTCCACCCAAGCGGCCGGAGAA
CCTGCGTGCAATCCATCTTGTTCAATCATGCGAAACGATCCTCATCCTGTCTCTTGATCAGAGCTTGATC
CCCTGCGCCATCAGATCCTTGGCGGCAAGAAAGCCATCCAGTTTACTTTGCAGGGCTTCCCAACCTTACC
AGAGGGCGCCCCAGCTGGCAATTCCGGTTCGCTTGCTGTCCATAAAACCGCCCAGTCTAGCTATCGCCAT
GTAAGCCCACTGCAAGCTACCTGCTTTCTCTTTGCGCTTGCGTTTTCCCTTGTCCAGATAGCCCAGTAGC
TGACATTCATCCGGGGTCAGCACCGTTTCTGCGGACTGGCTTTCTACGCGCTCGAGGGGGGGCCAAACGG
TCTCCAGCTTGGCTGTTTTGGCGGATGAGAGAAGATTTTCAGCCTGATACAGATTAAATCAGAACGCAGA
AGCGGTCTGATAAAACAGAATTTGCCTGGCGGCAGTAGCGCGGTGGTCCCACCTGACCCCATGCCGAACT
CAGAAGTGAAACGCCGTAGCGCCGATGGTAGTGTGGGGTCTCCCCATGCGAGAGTAGGGAACTGCCAGGC
ATCAAATAAAACGAAAGGCTCAGTCGAAAGACTGGGCCTTTCGTTTTATCTGTTGTTTGTCGGTGAACGC
TCTCCTGAGTAGGACAAATCCGCCGGGAGCGGATTTGAACGTTGCGAAGCAACGGCCCGGAGGGTGGCGG
GCAGGACGCCCGCCATAAACTGCCAGGCATCAAATTAAGCAGAAGGCCATCCTGACGGATGGCCTTTTTG
CGTTTCTACAAACTCTTTTGTTTATTTTTCTAAATACATTCAAATATGTATCCGCTCATGACCAAAATCC
CTTAACGTGAGTTTTCGTTCCACTGAGCGTCAGACCCCGTAGAAAAGATCAAAGGATCTTCTTGAGATCC
TTTTTTTCTGCGCGTAATCTGCTGCTTGCAAACAAAAAAACCACCGCTACCAGCGGTGGTTTGTTTGCCG
GATCAAGAGCTACCAACTCTTTTTCCGAAGGTAACTGGCTTCAGCAGAGCGCAGATACCAAATACTGTCC
TTCTAGTGTAGCCGTAGTTAGGCCACCACTTCAAGAACTCTGTAGCACCGCCTACATACCTCGCTCTGCT
AATCCTGTTACCAGTGGCTGCTGCCAGTGGCGATAAGTCGTGTCTTACCGGGTTGGACTCAAGACGATAG
TTACCGGATAAGGCGCAGCGGTCGGGCTGAACGGGGGGTTCGTGCACACAGCCCAGCTTGGAGCGAACGA
CCTACACCGAACTGAGATACCTACAGCGTGAGCTATGAGAAAGCGCCACGCTTCCCGAAGGGAGAAAGGC
GGACAGGTATCCGGTAAGCGGCAGGGTCGGAACAGGAGAGCGCACGAGGGAGCTTCCAGGGGGAAACGCC
TGGTATCTTTATAGTCCTGTCGGGTTTCGCCACCTCTGACTTGAGCGTCGATTTTTGTGATGCTCGTCAG
GGGGGCGGAGCCTATGGAAAAACGCCAGCAACGCGGCCTTTTTACGGTTCCTGGCCTTTTGCTGGCCTTT
TGCTCACATGTTCTTTCCTGCGTTATCCCCTGATTCTGTGGATAACCGTATTACCGCCTTTGAGTGAGCT
GATACCGCTCGCCGCAGCCGAACGACCGAGCGCAGCGAGTCAGTGAGCGAGGAAGCGGAAGAGCGCCTGA
TGCGGTATTTTCTCCTTACGCATCTGTGCGGTATTTCACACCGCATATGGTGCACTCTCAGTACAATCTG
CTCTGATGCCGCATAGTTAAGCCAGTATACACTCCGCTATCGCTACGTGACTGGGTCATGGCTGCGCCCC
GACACCCGCCAACACCCGCTGACGCGCCCTGACGGGCTTGTCTGCTCCCGGCATCCGCTTACAGACAAGC
TGTGACCGTCTCCGGGAGCTGCATGTGTCAGAGGTTTTCACCGTCATCACCGAAACGCGCGAGGCAGCAG
ATCAATTCGCGCGCGAAGGCGAAGCGGCATGCATAATGTGCCTGTCAAATGGACGAAGCAGGGATTCTGC
AAACCCTATGCTACTCCGTCAAGCCGTCAATTGTCTGATTCGTTACCAATTATGACAACTTGACGGCTAC
ATCATTCACTTTTTCTTCACAACCGGCACGGAACTCGCTCGGGCTGGCCCCGGTGCATTTTTTAAATACC
CGCGAGAAATAGAGTTGATCGTCAAAACCAACATTGCGACCGACGGTGGCGATAGGCATCCGGGTGGTGC
TCAAAAGCAGCTTCGCCTGGCTGATACGTTGGTCCTCGCGCCAGCTTAAGACGCTAATCCCTAACTGCTG
GCGGAAAAGATGTGACAGACGCGACGGCGACAAGCAAACATGCTGTGCGACGCTGGCGATTCTTCTCTCA
TCCGCCAAAACAGCCAAGCTGGAGACCGTTTGACATTACCCTGTTATCCCTAGATACATTACCCTGTTAT
CCCAGATGACATACCCTGTTATCCCTAGATGACATTACCCTGTTATCCCAGATGACATTACCCTGTTATC
CCTAGATACATTACCCTGTTATCCCAGATGACATACCCTGTTATCCCTAGATGACATTACCCTGTTATCC
CAGATGACATTACCCTGTTATCCCTAGATACATTACCCTGTTGTT
